Addgene plasmid #166942: GFP-p58
Purpose: mammalian expression of p58 (ie ERGIC-53; LMAN1) tagged with GFP
Depositing lab: Jennifer Lippincott-Schwartz. Depositing organization: HHMI, Janelia Research Campus. Publication: Maintenance of Golgi structure and function depends on the integrity of ER export. Ward TH, Polishchuk RS, Caplan S, Hirschberg K, Lippincott-Schwartz J. J Cell Biol. 2001 Nov 12;155(4):557-70. doi: 10.1083/jcb.200107045. Epub 2001 Nov 12. PubMed 11706049.
Backbone
  Vector backbone: GFP
  Vector type: Mammalian Expression
Growth in bacteria
  Bacterial resistance: Kanamycin, 50 μg/mL
  Growth temperature: 37°C
  Growth strain: DH5alpha
  Copy number: High Copy
Gene/Insert
  Gene/Insert name: p58 (alt names: ERGIC-53; LMAN1)
  Species: R. norvegicus (rat)
  Entrez Gene: Lman1 (a.k.a. p58)
  Promoter: CMV
  Tag / fusion protein: GFP (N terminal on insert); chicken lysozyme signal peptide (N terminal on backbone)
  Cloning method: Unknown
  Sequencing primers: 5′ CMV F
Terms and licenses: Academic/Nonprofit Terms; Industry Terms: Not Available to Industry
Depositor comments: Please note there are two mutations in p58-L405Q, R419S Depositor confirms these do not affect plasmid function.
How to cite: GFP-p58 was a gift from Jennifer Lippincott-Schwartz (Addgene plasmid # 166942 ; http://n2t.net/addgene:166942 ; RRID:Addgene_166942)
