[The description below was written by a language model from this plasmid's Addgene catalogue record and pLannotate feature annotations shown in this document.]
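Description:
GFP-p58 is a 6.2 kb mammalian expression plasmid that produces rat p58 (the ERGIC-53/LMAN1 orthologue, gene Lman1) fused to EGFP. The record names the backbone only as "GFP", but the annotated features show the layout typical of an EGFP fusion vector. A high-copy ColE1/pUC origin supports propagation in E. coli, and an f1 origin is also present. A single Tn5 NeoR/KanR gene sits behind tandem bacterial (bla) and SV40 early promoters and ends with the HSV TK polyadenylation signal. This cassette gives kanamycin resistance in bacteria and could allow G418 selection in mammalian cells. Several short hits (RSF ori, SV40 large T antigen, ble and bGH poly(A) fragments) look like partial matches to backbone sequence rather than functional elements.

The expression cassette is driven by the CMV immediate-early enhancer and promoter and terminated by the SV40 poly(A) signal. Its open reading frame begins with the chicken lysozyme signal sequence, followed by EGFP and then the Lman1 coding sequence. LMAN1 is a mannose-binding lectin that acts as a cargo receptor in ER-to-Golgi transport. Placing a heterologous signal peptide ahead of EGFP presumably directs the fusion into the ER, which would put the fluorescent tag at the luminal N-terminus and leave the C-terminal end of the protein unmodified. The depositor notes two substitutions in p58, L405Q and R419S, and states that they do not affect function. The associated work concerns the dependence of Golgi structure and function on ER export, so the construct suits live-cell fluorescence imaging of a protein involved in ER-to-Golgi transport.
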