Features (pLannotate 1.2.2; 17 found; start..end, strand, type, name):
      1..34      +  rep_origin     RSF ori (fragment): Plasmids containing the RSF 1030 origin of replication can be propagated in E. coli cells that contain additional plasmids with compatible origins.
    102..405     +  enhancer       CMV enhancer: human cytomegalovirus immediate early enhancer
    406..609     +  promoter       CMV promoter: human cytomegalovirus (CMV) immediate early promoter
    647..700     +  sig_peptide    lysozyme signal sequence: signal sequence of chicken lysozyme
    704..1419    +  CDS            EGFP (fragment): the original enhanced GFP (Yang et al., 1996) mammalian codon-optimized
   1430..2896    +  CDS            Lman1 (fragment): LMAN1_RAT - Also known as Ergic53. Experimental evidence at protein level: Swiss-Prot protein existence level 1. Mannose-specific lectin. May recognize sugar residues of glycoproteins, glycolipids, or glycosylphosphatidyl inositol anchors and may be involved in the sorting or recycling of proteins, lipids, or both. The LMAN1-MCFD2 complex forms a specific cargo receptor for the ER-to-Golgi transport of selected proteins (By similarity). From Rattus norvegicus (Rat).
   2900..2931    +  misc_feature   MCS (fragment): multiple cloning site
   2948..3032    +  CDS            large T antigen (fragment): large T antigen from SV40 (simian virus 40)
   3055..3176    +  polyA_signal   SV40 poly(A) signal: SV40 polyadenylation signal
   3210..3638    -  rep_origin     f1 ori (sequence partly withheld): f1 bacteriophage origin of replication; arrow indicates direction of (+) strand synthesis
   3665..3769    +  promoter       AmpR promoter: bla
   3771..4128    +  promoter       SV40 promoter: SV40 enhancer and early promoter
   4163..4957    +  CDS            NeoR/KanR: aminoglycoside phosphotransferase from Tn5; aph(3')-II (or nptII); confers resistance to neomycin, kanamycin, and G418 (Geneticin®)
   4978..5130    +  CDS            ble (fragment): BLE_KLEPN - Experimental evidence at protein level: Swiss-Prot protein existence level 1. Binding protein with a strong affinity to the bleomycin family of antibiotics. Binds to CL990; an antimitotic-antibiotic compound. From Klebsiella pneumoniae.
   5189..5236    +  polyA_signal   HSV TK poly(A) signal: herpes simplex virus thymidine kinase polyadenylation signal (Cole and Stacy, 1985)
   5327..5343    -  polyA_signal   bGH poly(A) signal (fragment): bovine growth hormone polyadenylation signal
   5565..6153    +  rep_origin     ori: high-copy-number ColE1/pMB1/pBR322/pUC origin of replication
>Addgene plasmid #166942 | GFP-p58 | addgene full sequence | sequence record 328931 | Addgene NGS Result
TATCCCCTGATTCTGTGGATAACCGTATTACCGCCATGCATTAGTTATTAATAGTAATCAATTACGGGGT
CATTAGTTCATAGCCCATATATGGAGTTCCGCGTTACATAACTTACGGTAAATGGCCCGCCTGGCTGACC
GCCCAACGACCCCCGCCCATTGACGTCAATAATGACGTATGTTCCCATAGTAACGCCAATAGGGACTTTC
CATTGACGTCAATGGGTGGAGTATTTACGGTAAACTGCCCACTTGGCAGTACATCAAGTGTATCATATGC
CAAGTACGCCCCCTATTGACGTCAATGACGGTAAATGGCCCGCCTGGCATTATGCCCAGTACATGACCTT
ATGGGACTTTCCTACTTGGCAGTACATCTACGTATTAGTCATCGCTATTACCATGGTGATGCGGTTTTGG
CAGTACATCAATGGGCGTGGATAGCGGTTTGACTCACGGGGATTTCCAAGTCTCCACCCCATTGACGTCA
ATGGGAGTTTGTTTTGGCACCAAAATCAACGGGACTTTCCAAAATGTCGTAACAACTCCGCCCCATTGAC
GCAAATGGGCGGTAGGCGTGTACGGTGGGAGGTCTATATAAGCAGAGCTGGTTTAGTGAACCGTCAGATC
CGCTAGCGCCGCCACCATGAGGTCTTTGCTAATCTTGGTGCTTTGCTTCCTGCCCCTGGCTGCTCTGGGG
AAAGTGAGCAAGGGCGAGGAGCTGTTCACCGGGGTGGTGCCCATCCTGGTCGAGCTGGACGGCGACGTAA
ACGGCCACAAGTTCAGCGTGTCCGGCGAGGGCGAGGGTGATGCCACCTACGGCAAGCTGACCCTGAAGTT
CATCTGCACCACCGGCAAGCTGCCCGTGCCCTGGCCCACCCTCGTGACCACCCTGACCTACGGCGTGCAG
TGCTTCAGCCGCTACCCCGACCACATGAAGCAGCACGACTTCTTCAAGTCCGCCATGCCCGAAGGCTACG
TCCAGGAGCGCACCATCTTCTTCAAGGACGACGGCAACTACAAGACCCGCGCCGAGGTGAAGTTCGAGGG
CGACACCCTGGTGAACCGCATCGAGCTGAAGGGCATCGACTTCAAGGAGGACGGCAACATCCTGGGGCAC
AAGCTGGAGTACAACTACAACAGCCACAACGTCTATATCATGGCCGACAAGCAGAAGAACGGCATCAAGG
TGAACTTCAAGATCCGCCACAACATCGAGGACGGCAGCGTGCAGCTCGCCGACCACTACCAGCAGAACAC
CCCCATCGGCGACGGCCCCGTGCTGCTGCCCGACAACCACTACCTGAGCACCCAGTCCGCCCTGAGCAAA
GACCCCAACGAGAAGCGCGATCACATGGTCCTGCTGGAGTTCGTGACCGCCGCCGGGATCACTCTCGGCA
TGGACGAGCTGTACAAGTACTCAGGAGGGGGTGGCGACGGCATGGGAGGAGATGCTGCGGCTCCCGGCGC
CGCAGGCACCCAGGCCGAGTTGCCACACCGCCGTTTCGAGTACAAATACAGCTTTAAGGGGCCGCATCTG
GTGCAGAGCGATGGGACCGTGCCCTTTTGGGCCCACGCGGGGAATGCTATTCCAAGTGCAGATCAGATCC
GAATAGCACCGTCCTTAAAGAGCCAAAGAGGTTCCGTGTGGACCAAAACAAAAGCAGCCTTCGAGAACTG
GGAAGTGGAAGTGACATTCCGAGTGACCGGAAGAGGTCGAATTGGAGCTGATGGCTTAGCAATTTGGTAT
ACAGAAAACCAAGGCTTGGACGGCCCTGTGTTTGGATCAGCTGATATGTGGAATGGTGTTGGAATATTTT
TTGATTCTTTTGACAATGACGGAAAGAAAAACAATCCTGCTATAGTAGTTGTAGGCAACAATGGACAAAT
CAATTATGACCACCAAAATGATGGTGCCACTCAAGCCTTAGCGAGTTGTCAGAGGGACTTCCGTAATAAA
CCCTATCCTGTCCGGGCAAAGATTACCTATTACCAGAAAACACTGACGGTCATGATCAATAATGGCTTTA
CACCAGATAAAAATGATTATGAATTCTGTGCCAAAGTGGAAAATATGGTTATCCCCACGCAAGGGCATTT
TGGGATATCTGCTGCAACAGGAGGTCTTGCAGATGACCACGATGTTCTCTCTTTCCTGACTTTCCAACTA
ACCGAGCCCGGAAAAGAGCCACCTACGCCAGAAAAAGACATTTCAGAAAAAGAAAAGGAAAAGTATCAAG
AGGAGTTTGAACACTTCCAGCAAGAATTAGACAAGAAGAAGGAGGAATTCCAGAAGGGCCACCCTGACCT
CCAGGGGCAGCCAGCGGATGACATCTTTGAGAGCATAGGGGATCGGGAGCTGAGACAAGTGTTTGAAGGA
CAAAATCGCATTCATCTGGAGATCAAGCAACTTAACCGGCAGCTGGATATGATTCTCGATGAACAGAGGA
GATACGTGTCTTCTCTGACAGAGGAGATTTCCAGGAGAGGAGCAGGGACCCCAGGACAGCCTGGGCAGGT
CTCCCAACAGGAACTGGACACTGTTGTGAGGACCCAGCAGGAGATTTTGAGACAAGTGAATGAGATGAAG
AACTCCATGAGTGAGACCATGCGGCTGGTTAGTGGCGTCCAGCACCCAGGCTCGGCCGGCGTCTACGAGA
CAACCCAGCACTTCATGGACATCAAGGAGCACCTGCACATCGTGAAGAGAGATATCGACAGCCTCGCGCA
GCGCAGCATGTCATCTAATGAAAAACCAAAATGCCCAGATCTACCAGCATTCCCGTCGTGTCTGTCCACA
GTCCACTTTGTGATATTTATAGTGGTGCAGACGGTGTTGTTCATTGGCTACATCATGTACAGGACTCAGC
AAGAAGCAGCTGCCAAAAAATTCTTCTGACTGCAGTCGACGGTACCGCGGGCCCGGGATCCACCGGATCT
AGATAACTGATCATAATCAGCCATACCACATTTGTAGAGGTTTTACTTGCTTTAAAAAACCTCCCACACC
TCCCCCTGAACCTGAAACATAAAATGAATGCAATTGTTGTTGTTAACTTGTTTATTGCAGCTTATAATGG
TTACAAATAAAGCAATAGCATCACAAATTTCACAAATAAAGCATTTTTTTCACTGCATTCTAGTTGTGGT
TTGTCCAAACTCATCAATGTATCTTAACGCGTAAATTGTAAGCGTTAATATTTTGTTAAAATTCGCGTTA
AATTTTTGTTAAATCAGCTCATTTTTTAACCAATAGGCCGAAATCGGCAAAATCCCTTATAAATCAAAAG
AATAGACCGAGATAGGGT
[37 nt withheld, positions 3309-3345]
AAAGAACGTGGACTCCAACGTCAAAGG
[49 nt withheld, positions 3373-3421]
T
[91 nt withheld, positions 3423-3513]
G
[124 nt withheld, positions 3515-3638]
CAGGTGGCACTTTTCGGGGAAATGTGCGCGGAACCCCTATTTGTTTATTTTTCTAAATACATTCAAATAT
GTATCCGCTCATGAGACAATAACCCTGATAAATGCTTCAATAATATTGAAAAAGGAAGAGTCCTGAGGCG
GAAAGAACCAGCTGTGGAATGTGTGTCAGTTAGGGTGTGGAAAGTCCCCAGGCTCCCCAGCAGGCAGAAG
TATGCAAAGCATGCATCTCAATTAGTCAGCAACCAGGTGTGGAAAGTCCCCAGGCTCCCCAGCAGGCAGA
AGTATGCAAAGCATGCATCTCAATTAGTCAGCAACCATAGTCCCGCCCCTAACTCCGCCCATCCCGCCCC
TAACTCCGCCCAGTTCCGCCCATTCTCCGCCCCATGGCTGACTAATTTTTTTTATTTATGCAGAGGCCGA
GGCCGCCTCGGCCTCTGAGCTATTCCAGAAGTAGTGAGGAGGCTTTTTTGGAGGCCTAGGCTTTTGCAAA
GATCGATCAAGAGACAGGATGAGGATCGTTTCGCATGATTGAACAAGATGGATTGCACGCAGGTTCTCCG
GCCGCTTGGGTGGAGAGGCTATTCGGCTATGACTGGGCACAACAGACAATCGGCTGCTCTGATGCCGCCG
TGTTCCGGCTGTCAGCGCAGGGGCGCCCGGTTCTTTTTGTCAAGACCGACCTGTCCGGTGCCCTGAATGA
ACTGCAAGACGAGGCAGCGCGGCTATCGTGGCTGGCCACGACGGGCGTTCCTTGCGCAGCTGTGCTCGAC
GTTGTCACTGAAGCGGGAAGGGACTGGCTGCTATTGGGCGAAGTGCCGGGGCAGGATCTCCTGTCATCTC
ACCTTGCTCCTGCCGAGAAAGTATCCATCATGGCTGATGCAATGCGGCGGCTGCATACGCTTGATCCGGC
TACCTGCCCATTCGACCACCAAGCGAAACATCGCATCGAGCGAGCACGTACTCGGATGGAAGCCGGTCTT
GTCGATCAGGATGATCTGGACGAAGAGCATCAGGGGCTCGCGCCAGCCGAACTGTTCGCCAGGCTCAAGG
CGAGCATGCCCGACGGCGAGGATCTCGTCGTGACCCATGGCGATGCCTGCTTGCCGAATATCATGGTGGA
AAATGGCCGCTTTTCTGGATTCATCGACTGTGGCCGGCTGGGTGTGGCGGACCGCTATCAGGACATAGCG
TTGGCTACCCGTGATATTGCTGAAGAGCTTGGCGGCGAATGGGCTGACCGCTTCCTCGTGCTTTACGGTA
TCGCCGCTCCCGATTCGCAGCGCATCGCCTTCTATCGCCTTCTTGACGAGTTCTTCTGAGCGGGACTCTG
GGGTTCGAAATGACCGACCAAGCGACGCCCAACCTGCCATCACGAGATTTCGATTCCACCGCCGCCTTCT
ATGAAAGGTTGGGCTTCGGAATCGTTTTCCGGGACGCCGGCTGGATGATCCTCCAGCGCGGGGATCTCAT
GCTGGAGTTCTTCGCCCACCCTAGGGGGAGGCTAACTGAAACACGGAAGGAGACAATACCGGAAGGAACC
CGCGCTATGACGGCAATAAAAAGACAGAATAAAACGCACGGTGTTGGGTCGTTTGTTCATAAACGCGGGG
TTCGGTCCCAGGGCTGGCACTCTGTCGATACCCCACCGAGACCCCATTGGGGCCAATACGCCCGCGTTTC
TTCCTTTTCCCCACCCCACCCCCCAAGTTCGGGTGAAGGCCCAGGGCTCGCAGCCAACGTCGGGGCGGCA
GGCCCTGCCATAGCCTCAGGTTACTCATATATACTTTAGATTGATTTAAAACTTCATTTTTAATTTAAAA
GGATCTAGGTGAAGATCCTTTTTGATAATCTCATGACCAAAATCCCTTAACGTGAGTTTTCGTTCCACTG
AGCGTCAGACCCCGTAGAAAAGATCAAAGGATCTTCTTGAGATCCTTTTTTTCTGCGCGTAATCTGCTGC
TTGCAAACAAAAAAACCACCGCTACCAGCGGTGGTTTGTTTGCCGGATCAAGAGCTACCAACTCTTTTTC
CGAAGGTAACTGGCTTCAGCAGAGCGCAGATACCAAATACTGTTCTTCTAGTGTAGCCGTAGTTAGGCCA
CCACTTCAAGAACTCTGTAGCACCGCCTACATACCTCGCTCTGCTAATCCTGTTACCAGTGGCTGCTGCC
AGTGGCGATAAGTCGTGTCTTACCGGGTTGGACTCAAGACGATAGTTACCGGATAAGGCGCAGCGGTCGG
GCTGAACGGGGGGTTCGTGCACACAGCCCAGCTTGGAGCGAACGACCTACACCGAACTGAGATACCTACA
GCGTGAGCTATGAGAAAGCGCCACGCTTCCCGAAGGGAGAAAGGCGGACAGGTATCCGGTAAGCGGCAGG
GTCGGAACAGGAGAGCGCACGAGGGAGCTTCCAGGGGGAAACGCCTGGTATCTTTATAGTCCTGTCGGGT
TTCGCCACCTCTGACTTGAGCGTCGATTTTTGTGATGCTCGTCAGGGGGGCGGAGCCTATGGAAAAACGC
CAGCAACGCGGCCTTTTTACGGTTCCTGGCCTTTTGCTGGCCTTTTGCTCACATGTTCTTTCCTGCGT
